Addgene plasmid #229756: pTYB1-MBD2-C pc4793
Purpose: Bacterial expression plasmid of MBD2-C (C-terminus of MBD2: aa 236-414). C-terminal tagged to intein.
Depositing lab: Cristina Cardoso. Depositing organization: Technische Universitaet Darmstadt. Publication: Heterochromatome wide analyses reveal MBD2 as a phase separation scaffold for heterochromatin compartmentalization and composition. Zhang H, Ugur E, Hake C, Romero H, Arroyo M, Mahmoud M, Lermyte F, Leonhardt H, Cardoso MC. Nucleic Acids Res. 2025 Nov 26;53(22):gkaf1380. doi: 10.1093/nar/gkaf1380. PubMed 41416523.
Backbone
  Vector backbone: pTYB1
  Backbone manufacturer: NEB
  Total vector size (bp): 8905
  Vector type: Bacterial Expression
Growth in bacteria
  Bacterial resistance: Ampicillin, 100 μg/mL
  Growth temperature: 37°C
  Growth strain: DH5alpha
  Copy number: Unknown
Gene/Insert
  Gene/Insert name: MBD2
  Species: M. musculus (mouse)
  Insert size (bp): 573
  Mutation: C-terminus of MBD2: aa 236-414
  Entrez Gene: Mbd2 (a.k.a. MBD2a)
  Promoter: T7
  Tag / fusion protein: Intein (C terminal on insert)
  Cloning method: Other
  Sequencing primers: 5′ TAATACGACTCACTATAGGG
Terms and licenses: Academic/Nonprofit Terms; Industry Terms: Not Available to Industry
How to cite: pTYB1-MBD2-C pc4793 was a gift from Cristina Cardoso (Addgene plasmid # 229756 ; http://n2t.net/addgene:229756 ; RRID:Addgene_229756)
