[The description below was written by a language model from this plasmid's Addgene catalogue record and pLannotate feature annotations shown in this document.]
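Description:
pTYB1-MBD2-C pc4793 is a bacterial expression plasmid built on the pTYB1 backbone, an intein-fusion vector used for tag-mediated protein purification in E. coli. It carries a ColE1/pMB1-type origin together with the rop gene and a bom fragment, an M13 phage origin for single-stranded DNA production, and a β-lactamase gene conferring ampicillin resistance. Short tetracycline-resistance and mbeC fragments are backbone remnants with no evident function. The catalogue lists a total size of 8,905 bp, whereas the sequenced record annotated here is 7,990 nt. The record does not explain this difference.

The insert encodes the C-terminal portion of mouse MBD2 (amino acids 236–414), a methyl-CpG-binding protein. The automated annotation matched it to the human orthologue, presumably by homology, but the catalogue gives the species as mouse. Expression is driven by a T7 promoter with an adjacent lac operator and the T7 gene 10 ribosome binding site. A plasmid-borne lacI supplies the repressor, so transcription requires a host that provides T7 RNA polymerase and is inducible with IPTG. A series of five rrnB T1 terminators upstream of the promoter likely limits read-through into the cassette, and a T7 terminator closes it.

The MBD2 fragment is fused at its C-terminus to the Saccharomyces cerevisiae VMA1 intein, followed by a chitin binding domain. This arrangement allows the fusion to be captured on chitin resin, and thiol-induced intein cleavage then releases the MBD2 fragment without the affinity tag. The construct serves to produce recombinant MBD2 C-terminus, and the associated publication concerns MBD2 in heterochromatin phase separation.
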