Features (pLannotate 1.2.2; 27 found; start..end, strand, type, name):
      1..589     -  rep_origin     ori: high-copy-number ColE1/pMB1/pBR322/pUC origin of replication
    700..1213    +  rep_origin     M13 ori (sequence partly withheld): M13 bacteriophage origin of replication; arrow indicates direction of (+) strand synthesis
   1255..2115    -  CDS            AmpR: β-lactamase; bla; confers resistance to ampicillin, carbenicillin, and related antibiotics
   2116..2220    -  promoter       AmpR promoter: bla
   2280..2327    -  terminator     T7 terminator: transcription terminator for bacteriophage T7 RNA polymerase
   2335..2384    -  CDS            SET1 (fragment): solubility-enhancement tag derived from T7 phage gene 10B
   2406..2561    -  CDS            CBD: chitin binding domain from chitinase A1 (Watanabe et al., 1994); Bacillus circulans chiA
   2605..3135    -  CDS            Sce VMA intein 3' region: modified 3' region of the intein from the yeast Vma1 subunit of the vacuolar ATPase (Chong et al., 1998); Saccharomyces cerevisiae VMA1; C-terminal cleavage of this intein can be induced by thiols.
   3138..3956    -  CDS            Sce VMA intein 5' region: 5' region of the intein from the yeast Vma1 subunit of the vacuolar ATPase (Chong et al., 1998); Saccharomyces cerevisiae VMA1
   3978..4514    -  CDS            MBD2 (fragment): MBD2_HUMAN - Experimental evidence at protein level: Swiss-Prot protein existence level 1. Binds CpG islands in promoters where the DNA is methylated at position 5 of cytosine within CpG dinucleotides. Binds hemimethylated DNA as well. Recruits histone deacetylases and DNA methyltransferases. Acts as transcriptional repressor and plays a role in gene silencing. Functions as a scaffold protein, targeting GATAD2A and GATAD2B to chromatin to promote repression. May enhance the activation of some unmethylated cAMP-responsive promoters. From Homo sapiens (Human).
   4528..4550    -  RBS            RBS: efficient ribosome binding site from bacteriophage T7 gene 10 (Olins and Rangwala, 1989)
   4565..4589    -  protein_bind   lac operator: The lac repressor binds to the lac operator to inhibit transcription in E. coli. This inhibition can be relieved by adding lactose or isopropyl-β-D-thiogalactopyranoside (IPTG). lac repressor encoded by lacI
   4590..4608    -  promoter       T7 promoter: promoter for bacteriophage T7 RNA polymerase
   4743..4829    -  terminator     rrnB T1 terminator: Escherichia coli rrnB; transcription terminator T1 from the E. coli rrnB gene
   4926..5012    -  terminator     rrnB T1 terminator: Escherichia coli rrnB; transcription terminator T1 from the E. coli rrnB gene
   5109..5195    -  terminator     rrnB T1 terminator: Escherichia coli rrnB; transcription terminator T1 from the E. coli rrnB gene
   5292..5378    -  terminator     rrnB T1 terminator: Escherichia coli rrnB; transcription terminator T1 from the E. coli rrnB gene
   5475..5561    -  terminator     rrnB T1 terminator: Escherichia coli rrnB; transcription terminator T1 from the E. coli rrnB gene
   5613..5706    +  CDS            TcR (fragment): tetracycline efflux protein; tet; confers resistance to tetracycline
   5714..5791    +  promoter       lacI promoter: lacI
   5792..6874    +  CDS            lacI: lac repressor; lacI; The lac repressor binds to the lac operator to inhibit transcription in E. coli. This inhibition can be relieved by adding lactose or isopropyl-β-D-thiogalactopyranoside (IPTG).
   6887..6908    +  protein_bind   CAP binding site: CAP binding activates transcription in the presence of cAMP. E. coli catabolite activator protein
   6923..7245    +  CDS            TcR (fragment): tetracycline efflux protein; tet; confers resistance to tetracycline
   7280..7390    -  CDS            mbeC (fragment): MBEC_ECOLX - Experimental evidence at protein level: Swiss-Prot protein existence level 1. Required for efficient mobilization of ColE1 plasmid and is thus essential to promote the specific transfer of the plasmid during conjugation. Probably functions by inducing DNA bending, helping the MbeA relaxase to melt the DNA around the nic site and cleave the phosphodiester bond. Binds specifically double-stranded DNA (dsDNA) containing the ColE1 oriT but does not recognize the inverted repeat (IR). From Escherichia coli.
   7431..7622    +  CDS            rop: Rop protein, which maintains plasmids at low copy number; rop
   7724..7814    +  misc_feature   bom (fragment): basis of mobility region from pBR322
   7815..7943    -  rep_origin     RSF ori (fragment): Plasmids containing the RSF 1030 origin of replication can be propagated in E. coli cells that contain additional plasmids with compatible origins.
>Addgene plasmid #229756 | pTYB1-MBD2-C pc4793 | addgene full sequence | sequence record 460766 | Addgene NGS Result
TTTCCATAGGCTCCGCCCCCCTGACGAGCATCACAAAAATCGACGCTCAAGTCAGAGGTGGCGAAACCCG
ACAGGACTATAAAGATACCAGGCGTTTCCCCCTGGAAGCTCCCTCGTGCGCTCTCCTGTTCCGACCCTGC
CGCTTACCGGATACCTGTCCGCCTTTCTCCCTTCGGGAAGCGTGGCGCTTTCTCATAGCTCACGCTGTAG
GTATCTCAGTTCGGTGTAGGTCGTTCGCTCCAAGCTGGGCTGTGTGCACGAACCCCCCGTTCAGCCCGAC
CGCTGCGCCTTATCCGGTAACTATCGTCTTGAGTCCAACCCGGTAAGACACGACTTATCGCCACTGGCAG
CAGCCACTGGTAACAGGATTAGCAGAGCGAGGTATGTAGGCGGTGCTACAGAGTTCTTGAAGTGGTGGCC
TAACTACGGCTACACTAGAAGGACAGTATTTGGTATCTGCGCTCTGCTGAAGCCAGTTACCTTCGGAAAA
AGAGTTGGTAGCTCTTGATCCGGCAAACAAACCACCGCTGGTAGCGGTGGTTTTTTTGTTTGCAAGCAGC
AGATTACGCGCAGAAAAAAAGGATCTCAAGAAGATCCTTTGATCTTTTCTACGGGGTCTGACGCTCAGTG
GAACGAAAACTCACGTTAAGGGATTTTGGTCATGAGATTATCAAAAAGGATCTTCACCTAGATCCTTT
[125 nt withheld, positions 699-823]
C
[141 nt withheld, positions 825-965]
CCTTTGACGTTGGAGTCCACGTTCTTT
[37 nt withheld, positions 993-1029]
ACCCTATCTCGGGCTATTCTTTTGATTTATAAGGGATTTTGCCGATTTCGGCCTATTGGTTAAAAAATGA
GCTGATTTAACAAAAATTTAACGCGAATTTTAACAAAAT
[37 nt withheld, positions 1139-1175]
T
[38 nt withheld, positions 1177-1214]
AATCAATCTAAAGTATATATGAGTAAACTTGGTCTGACAGTTACCAATGCTTAATCAGTGAGGCACCTAT
CTCAGCGATCTGTCTATTTCGTTCATCCATAGTTGCCTGACTCCCCGTCGTGTAGATAACTACGATACGG
GAGGGCTTACCATCTGGCCCCAGTGCTGCAATGATACCGCGAGACCCACGCTCACCGGCTCCAGATTTAT
CAGCAATAAACCAGCCAGCCGGAAGGGCCGAGCGCAGAAGTGGTCCTGCAACTTTATCCGCCTCCATCCA
GTCTATTAATTGTTGCCGGGAAGCTAGAGTAAGTAGTTCGCCAGTTAATAGTTTGCGCAACGTTGTTGCC
ATTGCTACAGGCATCGTGGTGTCACGCTCGTCGTTTGGTATGGCTTCATTCAGCTCCGGTTCCCAACGAT
CAAGGCGAGTTACATGATCCCCCATGTTGTGCAAAAAAGCGGTTAGCTCCTTCGGTCCTCCGATCGTTGT
CAGAAGTAAGTTGGCCGCAGTGTTATCACTCATGGTTATGGCAGCACTGCATAATTCTCTTACTGTCATG
CCATCCGTAAGATGCTTTTCTGTGACTGGTGAGTACTCAACCAAGTCATTCTGAGAATAGTGTATGCGGC
GACCGAGTTGCTCTTGCCCGGCGTCAACACGGGATAATACCGCGCCACATAGCAGAACTTTAAAAGTGCT
CATCATTGGGAAACGTTCTTCGGGGCGAAAACTCTCAAGGATCTTACCGCTGTTGAGATCCAGTTCGATG
TAACCCACTCGTGCACCCAACTGATCTTCAGCATCTTTTACTTTCACCAGCGTTTCTGGGTGAGCAAAAA
CAGGAAGGCAAAATGCCGCAAAAAAGGGAATAAGGGCGACACGGAAATGTTGAATACTCATACTCTTCCT
TTTTCAATATTATTGAAGCATTTATCAGGGTTATTGTCTCATGAGCGGATACATATTTGAATGTATTTAG
AAAAATAAACAAATAGGGGTTCCGCGCACATTTCCCCGAAAAGTGCCACCTGACGTAGTTATCCGGATAT
AGTTCCTCCTTTCAGCAAAAAACCCCTCAAGACCCGTTTAGAGGCCCCAAGGGGTTATGCTAGTTATTGC
TCAGCGGTGGCAGCAGCCAACTCAGCTTCCTTTCGGGCTTTGTTAGCAGCCGGATCCCCTTCCTGCAGTC
ATTGAAGCTGCCACAAGGCAGGAACGTTGGATGGTTCCCATCCTGCCAAGGAGGTGTGGGGCTGCAAACA
TTTATACGTCTTGCCGTTATATGTGACCAATTGTCCCGCAGTATAAGCTGTGTTGACCTGCCAAGCGGAT
ACACCAGGATTTGTCGTGAGGCCTGAGTTCAGACCGGTCAGGCCACCGCATGCATGGACGACAACCTGGG
ATCCAAGCAAAAACTGATGATCAGAATCATCAGATAAAGTAATCCCATAATAATCGTCTTCCTTCAATTC
TTGTAACTCGAAATAAAATCCGCGGCACTCACGTGCAAAAGCAGCGGCGGGAGCAGGCCTGAATTTTTTA
GAGCCGGCACACTTCGAAAGAACGTTAAGCAAAACATCTCCACCAGACATATAAATAGCATAACTAATTT
TATGTTTGGTGACATTCATGTCAACCTTAGCAGGTTCTGCGTTAACCGAGACTACTAAGCCTAAAGAACG
AGCAAGGGAAACCAAACCATCTCTGACAGAAGTATGAATTGTCTTTATTGTTGCTTTAATACCATGCTCA
TCAGTAACATAGCCATCAGAATCAATTAGACCAGCAAGAAATGTTTCACGAGTACCGATATTGTCCGTAG
ACAAGAAAGAAGGAATATTTTTGACACCGTCCTTCAAGAATCCTAAGCCAACAATAGCGTCCCATAATGG
ATTCTCAGTATTAAGATTATTGCGAATACCATTACCTCTGACAACTTTAGAGTACAAATTAACAGTTTTG
GCAACTTGTGGTTCTTTTCTGTCCTTATACTCGGCGCACAAATTCAACTTTTCAGCATATTCAGTAACAC
GTTCCATCAAAGAAGTATCTCTGGAATCAACCGAAAAAGTTGCCCTGTCAGACAATCCATCACCAATCCA
TAAACCAAGTAAATAAGCAAGTACTTTTGGACCTTCAATGGTGAGATGAAACTTACTTTTTTGCATGTAG
TCGAAAAAGTGGTCATTCTCATAAAGAATTGGAGCGTAAGTCTGGTAGGTAGCTTTACGAACATGGGAAC
CCAACAGAGAAAGATCTCTGGCCTCAATAGTCCACTCAAAATAAGCTTTATTTGAAGCCTTTCTATAGGA
TTCTACTAATTCGTTGGCTCTCTCAGGCCCCTCAGATATTGGGTAGCTCTTTGAAACTTCCTTGACAAGC
TCAACAATTCTACCGTCGGGGGCTTTCTTTTGGCCCATCTCAAAAGTAATAACTTCAAAATATTCGACAC
CCTTAATGGTACGAGACAAACGGCGGACACTACGAGGTGTTCTAACAACCAACTCATGGGTCGCATTACA
CGTAAACTTGAGTAATTCTGGCACTTCACGACTTGAGTCACTTTTGTGGGCTCTGTGCTGACTTTTCTGC
ACGACGCTGTACATAGTTTCTCTTCCTCTGGGCAATTTAATTACCTCACGAGGTCTGCCATCTTTACCCA
TGACCTTATTACCAACCTCAATGTTTTCAATACATTCAATAGACCCATCCGCCATTAAAACATTGGTACC
CTTGGCAAAGCAGGAAGAGCCCTCGAGGAATTCCGCCTCATCTCCATCGTCCATGTCAATGTCTACTTCC
TCCGTGTCCGCAGCCCGGGACAGGATGTCGGCCATCAGTGCCTCCTCCAGTTTCTTGCGTACTTGTTGGA
CTCGCTCTTCCTGTTTCCTAATGTCTTCATCTGTAACAATGAAAGCTTTGCAGAGGGGTTGAGATGTGTT
AAGCCAAACAGCAGGGTTCTTTTCCACGGCAGCAGAGACTTGTCCTGTGATGGGCGCAGAGCTTGTGTGT
AAAGCACTGGCCACAGCAGACAGAAGGGTCTCGTCATTGCTACCTGGACCGACTCCTTGAAGACCTTTAG
GTAGCTCCATGGTTTTTATAATTTGTTCTGTTACATCTGATGCGCTAAGTCCTTGTAGCCTCTTCTCCCA
GAAAAGCTGACGTGGTTGTTCATTCATCCGCTGGGGGTCTGACTTCACCTTATTGCTCGGGTGGTTCGTG
AATTTGGTTACTGGTTGCTTGAAAATTGATGCAGTTTGTCTAATTGGCAATGTTGTGTTCAGGTCTGGTT
TACCCTTGTTCATCATATGTATATCTCCTTCTTAAAGTTAAACAAAATTATTTCTAGAGGGGAATTGTTA
TCCGCTCACAATTCCCCTATAGTGAGTCGTATTAATTTCGCGGGATCGAGATCCCCGGTTTAAACCGGGA
ATTAATTCCGATCCCCAATTCCTGGCAGTTTATGGCGGGCGTCCTGCCCGCCACCCTCCGGGCCGTTGCT
TCGCAACGTTCAAATCCGCTCCCGGCGGATTTGTCCTACTCAGGAGAGCGTTCACCGACAAACAACAGAT
AAAACGAAAGGCCCAGTCTTTCGACTGAGCCTTTCGTTTTATTTGATGCCTGGGGAATTAATTCCTGGCA
GTTTATGGCGGGCGTCCTGCCCGCCACCCTCCGGGCCGTTGCTTCGCAACGTTCAAATCCGCTCCCGGCG
GATTTGTCCTACTCAGGAGAGCGTTCACCGACAAACAACAGATAAAACGAAAGGCCCAGTCTTTCGACTG
AGCCTTTCGTTTTATTTGATGCCTGGGGAATTAATTCCTGGCAGTTTATGGCGGGCGTCCTGCCCGCCAC
CCTCCGGGCCGTTGCTTCGCAACGTTCAAATCCGCTCCCGGCGGATTTGTCCTACTCAGGAGAGCGTTCA
CCGACAAACAACAGATAAAACGAAAGGCCCAGTCTTTCGACTGAGCCTTTCGTTTTATTTGATGCCTGGG
GAATTAATTCCTGGCAGTTTATGGCGGGCGTCCTGCCCGCCACCCTCCGGGCCGTTGCTTCGCAACGTTC
AAATCCGCTCCCGGCGGATTTGTCCTACTCAGGAGAGCGTTCACCGACAAACAACAGATAAAACGAAAGG
CCCAGTCTTTCGACTGAGCCTTTCGTTTTATTTGATGCCTGGGGAATTAATTCCTGGCAGTTTATGGCGG
GCGTCCTGCCCGCCACCCTCCGGGCCGTTGCTTCGCAACGTTCAAATCCGCTCCCGGCGGATTTGTCCTA
CTCAGGAGAGCGTTCACCGACAAACAACAGATAAAACGAAAGGCCCAGTCTTTCGACTGAGCCTTTCGTT
TTATTTGATGCCTGGGGAATTGGGAATTAATTCTTGAAGACGAAAGGGCGGCATGCCGGCATGCACCATT
CCTTGCGGCGGCGGTGCTCAACGGCCTCAACCTACTACTGGGCTGCTTCCTAATGCAGGAGTCGCATAAG
GGAGAGCGTCGAGATCCCGGACACCATCGAATGGCGCAAAACCTTTCGCGGTATGGCATGATAGCGCCCG
GAAGAGAGTCAATTCAGGGTGGTGAATGTGAAACCAGTAACGTTATACGATGTCGCAGAGTATGCCGGTG
TCTCTTATCAGACCGTTTCCCGCGTGGTGAACCAGGCCAGCCACGTTTCTGCGAAAACGCGGGAAAAAGT
GGAAGCGGCGATGGCGGAGCTGAATTACATTCCCAACCGCGTGGCACAACAACTGGCGGGCAAACAGTCG
TTGCTGATTGGCGTTGCCACCTCCAGTCTGGCCCTGCACGCGCCGTCGCAAATTGTCGCGGCGATTAAAT
CTCGCGCCGATCAACTGGGTGCCAGCGTGGTGGTGTCGATGGTAGAACGAAGCGGCGTCGAAGCCTGTAA
AGCGGCGGTGCACAATCTTCTCGCGCAACGCGTCAGTGGGCTGATCATTAACTATCCGCTGGATGACCAG
GATGCCATTGCTGTGGAAGCTGCCTGCACTAATGTTCCGGCGTTATTTCTTGATGTCTCTGACCAGACAC
CCATCAACAGTATTATTTTCTCCCATGAAGACGGTACGCGACTGGGCGTGGAGCATCTGGTCGCATTGGG
TCACCAGCAAATCGCGCTGTTAGCGGGCCCATTAAGTTCTGTCTCGGCGCGTCTGCGTCTGGCTGGCTGG
CATAAATATCTCACTCGCAATCAAATTCAGCCGATAGCGGAACGGGAAGGCGACTGGAGTGCCATGTCCG
GTTTTCAACAAACCATGCAAATGCTGAATGAGGGCATCGTTCCCACTGCGATGCTGGTTGCCAACGATCA
GATGGCGCTGGGCGCAATGCGCGCCATTACCGAGTCCGGGCTGCGCGTTGGTGCGGATATCTCGGTAGTG
GGATACGACGATACCGAAGACAGCTCATGTTATATCCCGCCGTTAACCACCATCAAACAGGATTTTCGCC
TGCTGGGGCAAACCAGCGTGGACCGCTTGCTGCAACTCTCTCAGGGCCAGGCGGTGAAGGGCAATCAGCT
GTTGCCCGTCTCACTGGTGAAAAGAAAAACCACCCTGGCGCCCAATACGCAAACCGCCTCTCCCCGCGCG
TTGGCCGATTCATTAATGCAGCTGGCACGACAGGTTTCCCGACTGGAAAGCGGGCAGTGAGCGCAACGCA
ATTAATGTAAGTTAGCTCACTCATTAGGCACCGGGATCTCGACCGATGCCCTTGAGAGCCTTCAACCCAG
TCAGCTCCTTCCGGTGGGCGCGGGGCATGACTATCGTCGCCGCACTTATGACTGTCTTCTTTATCATGCA
ACTCGTAGGACAGGTGCCGGCAGCGCTCTGGGTCATTTTCGGCGAGGACCGCTTTCGCTGGAGCGCGACG
ATGATCGGCCTGTCGCTTGCGGTATTCGGAATCTTGCACGCCCTCGCTCAAGCCTTCGTCACTGGTCCCG
CCACCAAACGTTTCGGCGAGAAGCAGGCCATTATCGCCGGCATGGCGGCCGACGCGCTGGGCTACGTCTT
GCTGGCGTTCGGCTGGCATTGACCCTGAGTGATTTTTCTCTGGTCCCGCCGCATCCATACCGCCAGTTGT
TTACCCTCACAACGTTCCAGTAACCGGGCATGTTCATCATCAGTAACCCGTATCGTGAGCATCCTCTCTC
GTTTCATCGGTATCATTACCCCCATGAACAGAAATCCCCCTTACACGGAGGCATCAGTGACCAAACAGGA
AAAAACCGCCCTTAACATGGCCCGCTTTATCAGAAGCCAGACATTAACGCTTCTGGAGAAACTCAACGAG
CTGGACGCGGATGAACAGGCAGACATCTGTGAATCGCTGCACGACCACGCTGATGAGCTTTACCGCAGCT
GCCTCGCGCGTTTCGGTGATGACGGTGAAAACCTCTGACACATGCAGCTCCCGGAGACGGTCACAGCTTG
TCTGTAAGCGGATGCCGGGAGCAGACAAGCCCGTCAGGGCGCGTCAGCGGGTGTTGGCGGGTGTCGGGGC
GCAGCCATGACCCAGTCACGTAGCGATAGCGGAGTGTATACTGGCTTAACTATGCGGCATCAGAGCAGAT
TGTACTGAGAGTGCACCATAGCTTCCTCGCTCACTGACTCGCTGCGCTCGGTCGTTCGGCTGCGGCGAGC
GGTATCAGCTCACTCAAAGGCGGTAATACGGTTATCCACAGAATCAGGGGATAACGCAGGAAAGAACATG
TGAGCAAAAGGCCAGCAAAAGGCCAGGAACCGTAAAAAGGCCGCGTTGCTGGCGTT
